>Addgene plasmid #92310 | VE-cad KI gRNA1 | addgene full sequence | sequence record 182301 | Addgene NGS Result
GAGGGCCTATTTCCCATGATTCCTTCATATTTGCATATACGATACAAGGCTGTTAGAGAGATAATTGGAA
TTAATTTGACTGTAAACACAAAGATATTAGTACAAAATACGTGACGTAGAAAGTAATAATTTCTTGGGTA
GTTTGCAGTTTTAAAATTATGTTTTAAAATGGACTATCATATGCTTACCGTAACTTGAAAGTATTTCGAT
TTCTTGGCTTTATATATCTTGTGGAAAGGACGAAACACCGTCAGCCAGCATCTTAAACCTGTTTTAGAGC
TAGAAATAGCAAGTTAAAATAAGGCTAGTCCGTTATCAACTTGAAAAAGTGGCACCGAGTCGGTGCTTTT
TTGTTTTAGAGCTAGAAATAGCAAGTTAAAATAAGGCTAGTCCGTTTTTAGCGCGTGCGCCAATTCTGCA
GACAAATGGCTCTAGAGGTACCCGTTACATAACTTACGGTAAATGGCCCGCCTGGCTGACCGCCCAACGA
CCCCCGCCCATTGACGTCAATAGTAACGCCAATAGGGACTTTCCATTGACGTCAATGGGTGGAGTATTTA
CGGTAAACTGCCCACTTGGCAGTACATCAAGTGTATCATATGCCAAGTACGCCCCCTATTGACGTCAATG
ACGGTAAATGGCCCGCCTGGCATTGTGCCCAGTACATGACCTTATGGGACTTTCCTACTTGGCAGTACAT
CTACGTATTAGTCATCGCTATTACCATGGTCGAGGTGAGCCCCACGTTCTGCTTCACTCTCCCCATCTCC
CCCCCCTCCCCACCCCCAATTTTGTATTTATTTATTTTTTAATTATTTTGTGCAGCGATGGGGGCGGGGG
GGGGGGGGCGCGCGCCAGGCGGGGCGGGGCGGGGCGAGGGGCGGGGCGGGGCGAGGCGGAGAGGTGCGGC
GGCAGCCAATCAGAGCGGCGCGCTCCGAAAGTTTCCTTTTATGGCGAGGCGGCGGCGGCGGCGGCCCTAT
AAAAAGCGAAGCGCGCGGCGGGCGGGAGTCGCTGCGCGCTGCCTTCGCCCCGTGCCCCGCTCCGCCGCCG
CCTCGCGCCGCCCGCCCCGGCTCTGACTGACCGCGTTACTCCCACAGGTGAGCGGGCGGGACGGCCCTTC
TCCTCCGGGCTGTAATTAGCTGAGCAAGAGGTAAGGGTTTAAGGGATGGTTGGTTGGTGGGGTATTAATG
TTTAATTACCTGGAGCACCTGCCTGAAATCACTTTTTTTCAGGTTGGACCGGTGCCACCATGGACTATAA
GGACCACGACGGAGACTACAAGGATCATGATATTGATTACAAAGACGATGACGATAAGATGGCCCCAAAG
AAGAAGCGGAAGGTCGGTATCCACGGAGTCCCAGCAGCCGACAAGAAGTACAGCATCGGCCTGGACATCG
GCACCAACTCTGTGGGCTGGGCCGTGATCACCGACGAGTACAAGGTGCCCAGCAAGAAATTCAAGGTGCT
GGGCAACACCGACCGGCACAGCATCAAGAAGAACCTGATCGGAGCCCTGCTGTTCGACAGCGGCGAAACA
GCCGAGGCCACCCGGCTGAAGAGAACCGCCAGAAGAAGATACACCAGACGGAAGAACCGGATCTGCTATC
TGCAAGAGATCTTCAGCAACGAGATGGCCAAGGTGGACGACAGCTTCTTCCACAGACTGGAAGAGTCCTT
CCTGGTGGAAGAGGATAAGAAGCACGAGCGGCACCCCATCTTCGGCAACATCGTGGACGAGGTGGCCTAC
CACGAGAAGTACCCCACCATCTACCACCTGAGAAAGAAACTGGTGGACAGCACCGACAAGGCCGACCTGC
GGCTGATCTATCTGGCCCTGGCCCACATGATCAAGTTCCGGGGCCACTTCCTGATCGAGGGCGACCTGAA
CCCCGACAACAGCGACGTGGACAAGCTGTTCATCCAGCTGGTGCAGACCTACAACCAGCTGTTCGAGGAA
AACCCCATCAACGCCAGCGGCGTGGACGCCAAGGCCATCCTGTCTGCCAGACTGAGCAAGAGCAGACGGC
TGGAAAATCTGATCGCCCAGCTGCCCGGCGAGAAGAAGAATGGCCTGTTCGGAAACCTGATTGCCCTGAG
CCTGGGCCTGACCCCCAACTTCAAGAGCAACTTCGACCTGGCCGAGGATGCCAAACTGCAGCTGAGCAAG
GACACCTACGACGACGACCTGGACAACCTGCTGGCCCAGATCGGCGACCAGTACGCCGACCTGTTTCTGG
CCGCCAAGAACCTGTCCGACGCCATCCTGCTGAGCGACATCCTGAGAGTGAACACCGAGATCACCAAGGC
CCCCCTGAGCGCCTCTATGATCAAGAGATACGACGAGCACCACCAGGACCTGACCCTGCTGAAAGCTCTC
GTGCGGCAGCAGCTGCCTGAGAAGTACAAAGAGATTTTCTTCGACCAGAGCAAGAACGGCTACGCCGGCT
ACATTGACGGCGGAGCCAGCCAGGAAGAGTTCTACAAGTTCATCAAGCCCATCCTGGAAAAGATGGACGG
CACCGAGGAACTGCTCGTGAAGCTGAACAGAGAGGACCTGCTGCGGAAGCAGCGGACCTTCGACAACGGC
AGCATCCCCCACCAGATCCACCTGGGAGAGCTGCACGCCATTCTGCGGCGGCAGGAAGATTTTTACCCAT
TCCTGAAGGACAACCGGGAAAAGATCGAGAAGATCCTGACCTTCCGCATCCCCTACTACGTGGGCCCTCT
GGCCAGGGGAAACAGCAGATTCGCCTGGATGACCAGAAAGAGCGAGGAAACCATCACCCCCTGGAACTTC
GAGGAAGTGGTGGACAAGGGCGCTTCCGCCCAGAGCTTCATCGAGCGGATGACCAACTTCGATAAGAACC
TGCCCAACGAGAAGGTGCTGCCCAAGCACAGCCTGCTGTACGAGTACTTCACCGTGTATAACGAGCTGAC
CAAAGTGAAATACGTGACCGAGGGAATGAGAAAGCCCGCCTTCCTGAGCGGCGAGCAGAAAAAGGCCATC
GTGGACCTGCTGTTCAAGACCAACCGGAAAGTGACCGTGAAGCAGCTGAAAGAGGACTACTTCAAGAAAA
TCGAGTGCTTCGACTCCGTGGAAATCTCCGGCGTGGAAGATCGGTTCAACGCCTCCCTGGGCACATACCA
CGATCTGCTGAAAATTATCAAGGACAAGGACTTCCTGGACAATGAGGAAAACGAGGACATTCTGGAAGAT
ATCGTGCTGACCCTGACACTGTTTGAGGACAGAGAGATGATCGAGGAACGGCTGAAAACCTATGCCCACC
TGTTCGACGACAAAGTGATGAAGCAGCTGAAGCGGCGGAGATACACCGGCTGGGGCAGGCTGAGCCGGAA
GCTGATCAACGGCATCCGGGACAAGCAGTCCGGCAAGACAATCCTGGATTTCCTGAAGTCCGACGGCTTC
GCCAACAGAAACTTCATGCAGCTGATCCACGACGACAGCCTGACCTTTAAAGAGGACATCCAGAAAGCCC
AGGTGTCCGGCCAGGGCGATAGCCTGCACGAGCACATTGCCAATCTGGCCGGCAGCCCCGCCATTAAGAA
GGGCATCCTGCAGACAGTGAAGGTGGTGGACGAGCTCGTGAAAGTGATGGGCCGGCACAAGCCCGAGAAC
ATCGTGATCGAAATGGCCAGAGAGAACCAGACCACCCAGAAGGGACAGAAGAACAGCCGCGAGAGAATGA
AGCGGATCGAAGAGGGCATCAAAGAGCTGGGCAGCCAGATCCTGAAAGAACACCCCGTGGAAAACACCCA
GCTGCAGAACGAGAAGCTGTACCTGTACTACCTGCAGAATGGGCGGGATATGTACGTGGACCAGGAACTG
GACATCAACCGGCTGTCCGACTACGATGTGGACCATATCGTGCCTCAGAGCTTTCTGAAGGACGACTCCA
TCGACAACAAGGTGCTGACCAGAAGCGACAAGAACCGGGGCAAGAGCGACAACGTGCCCTCCGAAGAGGT
CGTGAAGAAGATGAAGAACTACTGGCGGCAGCTGCTGAACGCCAAGCTGATTACCCAGAGAAAGTTCGAC
AATCTGACCAAGGCCGAGAGAGGCGGCCTGAGCGAACTGGATAAGGCCGGCTTCATCAAGAGACAGCTGG
TGGAAACCCGGCAGATCACAAAGCACGTGGCACAGATCCTGGACTCCCGGATGAACACTAAGTACGACGA
GAATGACAAGCTGATCCGGGAAGTGAAAGTGATCACCCTGAAGTCCAAGCTGGTGTCCGATTTCCGGAAG
GATTTCCAGTTTTACAAAGTGCGCGAGATCAACAACTACCACCACGCCCACGACGCCTACCTGAACGCCG
TCGTGGGAACCGCCCTGATCAAAAAGTACCCTAAGCTGGAAAGCGAGTTCGTGTACGGCGACTACAAGGT
GTACGACGTGCGGAAGATGATCGCCAAGAGCGAGCAGGAAATCGGCAAGGCTACCGCCAAGTACTTCTTC
TACAGCAACATCATGAACTTTTTCAAGACCGAGATTACCCTGGCCAACGGCGAGATCCGGAAGCGGCCTC
TGATCGAGACAAACGGCGAAACCGGGGAGATCGTGTGGGATAAGGGCCGGGATTTTGCCACCGTGCGGAA
AGTGCTGAGCATGCCCCAAGTGAATATCGTGAAAAAGACCGAGGTGCAGACAGGCGGCTTCAGCAAAGAG
TCTATCCTGCCCAAGAGGAACAGCGATAAGCTGATCGCCAGAAAGAAGGACTGGGACCCTAAGAAGTACG
GCGGCTTCGACAGCCCCACCGTGGCCTATTCTGTGCTGGTGGTGGCCAAAGTGGAAAAGGGCAAGTCCAA
GAAACTGAAGAGTGTGAAAGAGCTGCTGGGGATCACCATCATGGAAAGAAGCAGCTTCGAGAAGAATCCC
ATCGACTTTCTGGAAGCCAAGGGCTACAAAGAAGTGAAAAAGGACCTGATCATCAAGCTGCCTAAGTACT
CCCTGTTCGAGCTGGAAAACGGCCGGAAGAGAATGCTGGCCTCTGCCGGCGAACTGCAGAAGGGAAACGA
ACTGGCCCTGCCCTCCAAATATGTGAACTTCCTGTACCTGGCCAGCCACTATGAGAAGCTGAAGGGCTCC
CCCGAGGATAATGAGCAGAAACAGCTGTTTGTGGAACAGCACAAGCACTACCTGGACGAGATCATCGAGC
AGATCAGCGAGTTCTCCAAGAGAGTGATCCTGGCCGACGCTAATCTGGACAAAGTGCTGTCCGCCTACAA
CAAGCACCGGGATAAGCCCATCAGAGAGCAGGCCGAGAATATCATCCACCTGTTTACCCTGACCAATCTG
GGAGCCCCTGCCGCCTTCAAGTACTTTGACACCACCATCGACCGGAAGAGGTACACCAGCACCAAAGAGG
TGCTGGACGCCACCCTGATCCACCAGAGCATCACCGGCCTGTACGAGACACGGATCGACCTGTCTCAGCT
GGGAGGCGACAAAAGGCCGGCGGCCACGAAAAAGGCCGGCCAGGCAAAAAAGAAAAAGGAATTCGGCAGT
GGAGAGGGCAGAGGAAGTCTGCTAACATGCGGTGACGTCGAGGAGAATCCTGGCCCAGTGAGCAAGGGCG
AGGAGCTGTTCACCGGGGTGGTGCCCATCCTGGTCGAGCTGGACGGCGACGTAAACGGCCACAAGTTCAG
CGTGTCCGGCGAGGGCGAGGGCGATGCCACCTACGGCAAGCTGACCCTGAAGTTCATCTGCACCACCGGC
AAGCTGCCCGTGCCCTGGCCCACCCTCGTGACCACCCTGACCTACGGCGTGCAGTGCTTCAGCCGCTACC
CCGACCACATGAAGCAGCACGACTTCTTCAAGTCCGCCATGCCCGAAGGCTACGTCCAGGAGCGCACCAT
CTTCTTCAAGGACGACGGCAACTACAAGACCCGCGCCGAGGTGAAGTTCGAGGGCGACACCCTGGTGAAC
CGCATCGAGCTGAAGGGCATCGACTTCAAGGAGGACGGCAACATCCTGGGGCACAAGCTGGAGTACAACT
ACAACAGCCACAACGTCTATATCATGGCCGACAAGCAGAAGAACGGCATCAAGGTGAACTTCAAGATCCG
CCACAACATCGAGGACGGCAGCGTGCAGCTCGCCGACCACTACCAGCAGAACACCCCCATCGGCGACGGC
CCCGTGCTGCTGCCCGACAACCACTACCTGAGCACCCAGTCCGCCCTGAGCAAAGACCCCAACGAGAAGC
GCGATCACATGGTCCTGCTGGAGTTCGTGACCGCCGCCGGGATCACTCTCGGCATGGACGAGCTGTACAA
GGAATTCTAACTAGAGCTCGCTGATCAGCCTCGACTGTGCCTTCTAGTTGCCAGCCATCTGTTGTTTGCC
CCTCCCCCGTGCCTTCCTTGACCCTGGAAGGTGCCACTCCCACTGTCCTTTCCTAATAAAATGAGGAAAT
TGCATCGCATTGTCTGAGTAGGTGTCATTCTATTCTGGGGGGTGGGGTGGGGCAGGACAGCAAGGGGGAG
GATTGGGAAGAGAATAGCAGGCATGCTGGGGAGCGGCCGCAGGAACCCCTAGTGATGGAGTTGGCCACTC
CCTCTCTGCGCGCTCGCTCGCTCACTGAGGCCGGGCGACCAAAGGTCGCCCGACGCCCGGGCTTTGCCCG
GGCGGCCTCAGTGAGCGAGCGAGCGCGCAGCTGCCTGCAGGGGCGCCTGATGCGGTATTTTCTCCTTACG
CATCTGTGCGGTATTTCACACCGCATA
[95 nt withheld, positions 6748-6842]
T
[46 nt withheld, positions 6844-6889]
C
[141 nt withheld, positions 6891-7031]
CCTTTGACGTTGGAGTCCACGTTCTTT
[37 nt withheld, positions 7059-7095]
ACTCTATCTCGGGCTATTCTTTTGATTTATAAGGGATTTTGCCGATTTCGGTCTATTGGTTAAAAAATGA
GCTGATTTAACAAAAATTTAACGCGAATTTTAACAAAATATTAACGTTTACAATTTTATGGTGCACTCTC
AGTACAATCTGCTCTGATGCCGCATAGTTAAGCCAGCCCCGACACCCGCCAACACCCGCTGACGCGCCCT
GACGGGCTTGTCTGCTCCCGGCATCCGCTTACAGACAAGCTGTGACCGTCTCCGGGAGCTGCATGTGTCA
GAGGTTTTCACCGTCATCACCGAAACGCGCGAGACGAAAGGGCCTCGTGATACGCCTATTTTTATAGGTT
AATGTCATGATAATAATGGTTTCTTAGACGTCAGGTGGCACTTTTCGGGGAAATGTGCGCGGAACCCCTA
TTTGTTTATTTTTCTAAATACATTCAAATATGTATCCGCTCATGAGACAATAACCCTGATAAATGCTTCA
ATAATATTGAAAAAGGAAGAGTATGAGTATTCAACATTTCCGTGTCGCCCTTATTCCCTTTTTTGCGGCA
TTTTGCCTTCCTGTTTTTGCTCACCCAGAAACGCTGGTGAAAGTAAAAGATGCTGAAGATCAGTTGGGTG
CACGAGTGGGTTACATCGAACTGGATCTCAACAGCGGTAAGATCCTTGAGAGTTTTCGCCCCGAAGAACG
TTTTCCAATGATGAGCACTTTTAAAGTTCTGCTATGTGGCGCGGTATTATCCCGTATTGACGCCGGGCAA
GAGCAACTCGGTCGCCGCATACACTATTCTCAGAATGACTTGGTTGAGTACTCACCAGTCACAGAAAAGC
ATCTTACGGATGGCATGACAGTAAGAGAATTATGCAGTGCTGCCATAACCATGAGTGATAACACTGCGGC
CAACTTACTTCTGACAACGATCGGAGGACCGAAGGAGCTAACCGCTTTTTTGCACAACATGGGGGATCAT
GTAACTCGCCTTGATCGTTGGGAACCGGAGCTGAATGAAGCCATACCAAACGACGAGCGTGACACCACGA
TGCCTGTAGCAATGGCAACAACGTTGCGCAAACTATTAACTGGCGAACTACTTACTCTAGCTTCCCGGCA
ACAATTAATAGACTGGATGGAGGCGGATAAAGTTGCAGGACCACTTCTGCGCTCGGCCCTTCCGGCTGGC
TGGTTTATTGCTGATAAATCTGGAGCCGGTGAGCGTGGAAGCCGCGGTATCATTGCAGCACTGGGGCCAG
ATGGTAAGCCCTCCCGTATCGTAGTTATCTACACGACGGGGAGTCAGGCAACTATGGATGAACGAAATAG
ACAGATCGCTGAGATAGGTGCCTCACTGATTAAGCATTGGTAACTGTCAGACCAAGTTTACTCATATATA
CTTTAGATTGATTTAAAACTTCATTTTTAATTTAAAAGGATCTAGGTGAAGATCCTTTTTGATAATCTCA
TGACCAAAATCCCTTAACGTGAGTTTTCGTTCCACTGAGCGTCAGACCCCGTAGAAAAGATCAAAGGATC
TTCTTGAGATCCTTTTTTTCTGCGCGTAATCTGCTGCTTGCAAACAAAAAAACCACCGCTACCAGCGGTG
GTTTGTTTGCCGGATCAAGAGCTACCAACTCTTTTTCCGAAGGTAACTGGCTTCAGCAGAGCGCAGATAC
CAAATACTGTTCTTCTAGTGTAGCCGTAGTTAGGCCACCACTTCAAGAACTCTGTAGCACCGCCTACATA
CCTCGCTCTGCTAATCCTGTTACCAGTGGCTGCTGCCAGTGGCGATAAGTCGTGTCTTACCGGGTTGGAC
TCAAGACGATAGTTACCGGATAAGGCGCAGCGGTCGGGCTGAACGGGGGGTTCGTGCACACAGCCCAGCT
TGGAGCGAACGACCTACACCGAACTGAGATACCTACAGCGTGAGCTATGAGAAAGCGCCACGCTTCCCGA
AGGGAGAAAGGCGGACAGGTATCCGGTAAGCGGCAGGGTCGGAACAGGAGAGCGCACGAGGGAGCTTCCA
GGGGGAAACGCCTGGTATCTTTATAGTCCTGTCGGGTTTCGCCACCTCTGACTTGAGCGTCGATTTTTGT
GATGCTCGTCAGGGGGGCGGAGCCTATGGAAAAACGCCAGCAACGCGGCCTTTTTACGGTTCCTGGCCTT
TTGCTGGCCTTTTGCTCACATGT
Features (pLannotate 1.2.2; 19 found; start..end, strand, type, name):
      1..241     +  promoter       U6 promoter: RNA polymerase III promoter for human U6 snRNA
    271..346     +  misc_RNA       gRNA scaffold: guide RNA scaffold for the Streptococcus pyogenes CRISPR/Cas9 system
    353..396     +  misc_RNA       gRNA scaffold (fragment): guide RNA scaffold for the Streptococcus pyogenes CRISPR/Cas9 system
    443..728     +  enhancer       CMV enhancer: human cytomegalovirus immediate early enhancer; contains an 18-bp deletion relative to the standard CMV enhancer
    730..1004    +  promoter       chicken β-actin promoter: No description available
   1005..1232    +  intron         hybrid intron: hybrid between chicken β-actin (CBA) and minute virus of mice (MMV) introns (Gray et al., 2011)
   1370..2971    +  CDS            Cas9(N): N-terminal portion of Streptococcus pyogenes Cas9 (Zetsche et al., 2015)
   2972..5470    +  CDS            Cas9(C): C-terminal portion of Streptococcus pyogenes Cas9 (Zetsche et al., 2015)
   5471..5518    +  CDS            nucleoplasmin NLS: bipartite nuclear localization signal from nucleoplasmin
   5588..6301    +  CDS            EGFP: EGFP is a basic (constitutively fluorescent) green fluorescent protein published in 1996, derived from Aequorea victoria. It is reported to be a rapidly-maturing weak dimer with moderate acid sensitivity.
   6335..6446    +  polyA_signal   bGH poly(A) signal: bovine growth hormone polyadenylation signal
   6551..6691    +  repeat_region  AAV2 ITR: inverted terminal repeat of adeno-associated virus serotype 2 inverted
   6696..6747    -  misc_feature   bom (fragment): basis of mobility region from pBR322
   6766..7221    +  rep_origin     f1 ori (sequence partly withheld): f1 bacteriophage origin of replication; arrow indicates direction of (+) strand synthesis
   7222..7271    -  misc_feature   bom (fragment): basis of mobility region from pBR322
   7373..7408    -  CDS            rop (fragment): Rop protein, which maintains plasmids at low copy number; rop
   7503..7607    +  promoter       AmpR promoter: bla
   7608..8468    +  CDS            AmpR: β-lactamase; bla; confers resistance to ampicillin, carbenicillin, and related antibiotics
   8639..9227    +  rep_origin     ori: high-copy-number ColE1/pMB1/pBR322/pUC origin of replication
