[The description below was written by a language model from this plasmid's Addgene catalogue record and pLannotate feature annotations shown in this document.]
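Description:
VE-cad KI gRNA1 is an all-in-one mammalian CRISPR expression plasmid of about 9.3 kb, built on the "CRISPR-GFP" backbone to cut the human CDH5 gene (VE-cadherin, CD144). It is propagated in E. coli through a high-copy ColE1/pUC-type origin and selected with ampicillin via the β-lactamase gene. An f1 phage origin is also present. The annotation detects a single AAV2 inverted terminal repeat plus small bom and rop fragments, which appear to be backbone remnants rather than a functional AAV packaging arrangement.

The plasmid carries two expression units. A human U6 RNA polymerase III promoter drives a single guide RNA, formed by a CDH5-targeting spacer cloned between BbsI sites (destroyed during cloning) directly upstream of the Streptococcus pyogenes gRNA scaffold. A partial second scaffold copy is annotated just downstream. The second unit uses a CMV enhancer, chicken β-actin promoter and hybrid intron to express S. pyogenes Cas9. The software annotates Cas9 as adjoining N- and C-terminal portions, but together they form one continuous coding region, followed by a nucleoplasmin nuclear localization signal, EGFP and a bGH polyadenylation signal. The element linking Cas9 to EGFP is not annotated, so the record does not show whether EGFP is fused to Cas9 or released as a separate protein. Either way, green fluorescence marks transfected cells that express the nuclease.

The "KI" in the name suggests the guide was designed to make a double-strand break at CDH5 for knock-in by homology-directed repair. The stated purpose is only cutting VE-cadherin, and no donor template is included. The associated study concerns endothelial differentiation of human pluripotent stem cell derivatives.
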