Addgene plasmid #92310: VE-cad KI gRNA1
Purpose: CRISPR-GFP-gRNA for cutting VEcad
Depositing lab: Sean Palecek. Depositing organization: University of Wisconsin, Madison. Publication: Human pluripotent stem cell-derived epicardial progenitors can differentiate to endocardial-like endothelial cells. Bao X, Bhute VJ, Han T, Qian T, Lian X, Palecek SP. Bioeng Transl Med. 2017 Jun;2(2):191-201. doi: 10.1002/btm2.10062. Epub 2017 May 22. PubMed 29170757.
Backbone
  Vector backbone: CRISPR-GFP
  Backbone size w/o insert (bp): 9289
  Total vector size (bp): 9292
  Vector type: Mammalian Expression, CRISPR
Growth in bacteria
  Bacterial resistance: Ampicillin, 100 μg/mL
  Growth temperature: 37°C
  Growth strain: DH5alpha
  Copy number: Unknown
Gene/Insert
  Gene/Insert name: VEcad KI gRNA1 (alt name: CDH5)
  gRNA/shRNA sequence: TCAGCCAGCATCTTAAACCTG (gRNA shown is without PAM sequence)
  Species: H. sapiens (human)
  GenBank ID: 1003
  Entrez Gene: CDH5 (a.k.a. 7B4, CD144)
  Promoter: U6
  Cloning method: Restriction Enzyme; 5′ cloning site BBSI (destroyed during cloning); 3′ cloning site BBSI (destroyed during cloning)
  Sequencing primers: 5′ tttcttgggtagtttgcagtttt; 3′ CGGGTACCTCTAGAGCCATTT
Terms and licenses: Academic/Nonprofit Terms; Industry Terms: Not Available to Industry
How to cite: VE-cad KI gRNA1 was a gift from Sean Palecek (Addgene plasmid # 92310 ; http://n2t.net/addgene:92310 ; RRID:Addgene_92310)
